Addgene plasmid #164225: pLENTI-CMV-GFP-TREX1 D18N BLAST
Purpose: lentiviral plasmid for GFP-hTREX1 D18N (catalytically-deficient)
Depositing lab: John Maciejowski. Depositing organization: Memorial Sloan-Kettering Cancer Center. Publication: ER-directed TREX1 limits cGAS activation at micronuclei. Mohr L, Toufektchan E, von Morgen P, Chu K, Kapoor A, Maciejowski J. Mol Cell. 2021 Jan 12. pii: S1097-2765(20)30958-8. doi: 10.1016/j.molcel.2020.12.037. PubMed 33476576.
Backbone
  Vector backbone: pLenti CMV GFP Blast
  Backbone size w/o insert (bp): 8331
  Total vector size (bp): 9314
  Vector type: Mammalian Expression, Lentiviral
  Selectable markers: Blasticidin
Growth in bacteria
  Bacterial resistance: Ampicillin, 100 μg/mL
  Growth temperature: 30°C
  Growth strain: NEB Stable
  Copy number: High Copy
Gene/Insert
  Gene/Insert name: TREX1
  Species: H. sapiens (human)
  Insert size (bp): 942
  Mutation: D18N
  GenBank ID: NM_033629.6
  Entrez Gene: TREX1 (a.k.a. AGS1, CRV, DRN3, HERNS, RVCLS)
  Promoter: CMV
  Tag / fusion protein: GFP (N terminal on backbone)
  Cloning method: Gibson Cloning
  Sequencing primers: 5′ CGC AAA TGG GCG GTA GGC GTG
Terms and licenses: Academic/Nonprofit Terms; Industry Terms: Not Available to Industry
How to cite: pLENTI-CMV-GFP-TREX1 D18N BLAST was a gift from John Maciejowski (Addgene plasmid # 164225 ; http://n2t.net/addgene:164225 ; RRID:Addgene_164225)
