[The description below was written by a language model from this plasmid's Addgene catalogue record and pLannotate feature annotations shown in this document.]
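Description:
pLENTI-CMV-GFP-TREX1 D18N BLAST is an HIV-1-based lentiviral transfer plasmid for mammalian expression, built on the pLenti CMV GFP Blast backbone. It encodes human TREX1 carrying the D18N substitution, which the record describes as catalytically deficient, fused to an N-terminal GFP tag. In bacteria the plasmid is maintained through a high-copy ColE1/pUC-type origin and selected with ampicillin via β-lactamase. An f1 origin and remnants of lac and T7/T3 promoter sequences are also present from the cloning backbone.

The viral portion begins with an RSV enhancer/promoter placed upstream of a truncated 5' LTR, an arrangement that drives Tat-independent transcription of the genomic RNA in packaging cells. It is followed by the Ψ packaging signal with a gag fragment, the Rev response element for Rev-dependent nuclear export, and the cPPT/CTS element, which aids nuclear import of the reverse-transcribed genome. Within the provirus, the CMV enhancer and immediate early promoter drive an EGFP coding sequence joined through a short attB1 Gateway site to the TREX1 open reading frame, with a WPRE downstream to boost transcript stability and expression. A separate SV40 promoter (paired with the bacterial EM7 promoter) expresses blasticidin S deaminase, allowing blasticidin selection of transduced cells. The cassette ends in a second truncated LTR, with an SV40 polyadenylation signal and SV40 origin beyond it.

TREX1 is a major cellular 3'-to-5' DNA exonuclease that limits innate immune signalling triggered by cytosolic DNA. This construct allows stable expression and fluorescence tracking of the nuclease-deficient mutant, for instance as a comparison to the active enzyme in studies of cGAS activation at micronuclei, the topic of the associated publication.
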