Features (pLannotate 1.2.2; 31 found; start..end, strand, type, name):
      1..181     +  LTR            5' LTR (truncated): truncated 5' long terminal repeat (LTR) from HIV-1
    228..353     +  misc_feature   HIV-1 Ψ: packaging signal of human immunodeficiency virus type 1
    337..700     +  CDS            HIV-1 gag (fragment): gag protein from human immunodeficiency virus 1; gag
    846..1079    +  misc_feature   RRE: The Rev response element (RRE) of HIV-1 allows for Rev-dependent mRNA export from the nucleus to the cytoplasm.
   1456..1556    +  CDS            Rev (fragment): human immunodeficiency virus 1 (HIV-1) Rev protein; rev; enhances nuclear export of unspliced and incompletely spliced viral mRNAs
   1575..1691    +  misc_feature   cPPT/CTS: central polypurine tract and central termination sequence of HIV-1
   1714..2017    +  enhancer       CMV enhancer: human cytomegalovirus immediate early enhancer
   2018..2221    +  promoter       CMV promoter: human cytomegalovirus (CMV) immediate early promoter
   2317..3033    +  CDS            EGFP: EGFP is a basic (constitutively fluorescent) green fluorescent protein published in 1996, derived from Aequorea victoria. It is reported to be a rapidly-maturing weak dimer with moderate acid sensitivity.
   3043..3067    +  protein_bind   attB1: mutant version of attB; recombination site for the Gateway® BP reaction BP Clonase™
   3070..4008    +  CDS            TREX1: TREX1_HUMAN - Experimental evidence at protein level: Swiss-Prot protein existence level 1. Major cellular 3'-to-5' DNA exonuclease which digests single- stranded DNA (ssDNA) and double-stranded DNA (dsDNA) with mismatched 3' termini. Prevents cell-intrinsic initiation of autoimmunity. Acts by metabolizing DNA fragments from endogenous retroelements, including L1, LTR and SINE elements. Unless degraded, these DNA fragments accumulate in the cytosol and activate the IFN-stimulatory DNA (ISD) response and innate immune signaling. Prevents chronic ATM-dependent checkpoint activation, by processin
   4021..4609    +  misc_feature   WPRE: woodchuck hepatitis virus posttranscriptional regulatory element
   4665..4994    +  promoter       SV40 promoter: SV40 enhancer and early promoter
   5042..5089    +  promoter       EM7 promoter: synthetic bacterial promoter&nbsp
   5108..5506    +  CDS            BSD: blasticidin S deaminase; Aspergillus terreus BSD; confers resistance to blasticidin
   5523..5660    +  CDS            nef (fragment): NEF_HV1LA - Experimental evidence at protein level: Swiss-Prot protein existence level 1. Extracellular Nef protein targets CD4(+) T-lymphocytes for apoptosis by interacting with CXCR4 surface receptors. From Human immunodeficiency virus type 1 group M subtype B (isolate Lai) (HIV-1).
   5646..5826    +  LTR            5' LTR (truncated): truncated 5' long terminal repeat (LTR) from HIV-1
   5898..6019    +  polyA_signal   SV40 poly(A) signal: SV40 polyadenylation signal
   6059..6194    +  rep_origin     SV40 ori: SV40 origin of replication
   6215..6233    -  promoter       T7 promoter: promoter for bacteriophage T7 RNA polymerase
   6241..6396    +  CDS            lacZα (fragment): LacZα fragment of β-galactosidase; lacZ fragment
   6401..6829    +  rep_origin     f1 ori (sequence partly withheld): f1 bacteriophage origin of replication; arrow indicates direction of (+) strand synthesis
   6882..6986    +  promoter       AmpR promoter: bla
   6987..7847    +  CDS            AmpR: β-lactamase; bla; confers resistance to ampicillin, carbenicillin, and related antibiotics
   8018..8606    +  rep_origin     ori: high-copy-number ColE1/pMB1/pBR322/pUC origin of replication
   8789..8881    +  CDS            lacI (fragment): lac repressor; lacI; The lac repressor binds to the lac operator to inhibit transcription in E. coli. This inhibition can be relieved by adding lactose or isopropyl-β-D-thiogalactopyranoside (IPTG).
   8894..8915    +  protein_bind   CAP binding site: CAP binding activates transcription in the presence of cAMP. E. coli catabolite activator protein
   8930..8960    +  promoter       lac promoter: promoter for the E. coli lac operon
   8968..8984    +  protein_bind   lac operator: The lac repressor binds to the lac operator to inhibit transcription in E. coli. This inhibition can be relieved by adding lactose or isopropyl-β-D-thiogalactopyranoside (IPTG). lac repressor encoded by lacI
   9029..9047    +  promoter       T3 promoter: promoter for bacteriophage T3 RNA polymerase
   9075..9301    +  promoter       RSV promoter: Rous sarcoma virus enhancer/promoter
>Addgene plasmid #164225 | pLENTI-CMV-GFP-TREX1 D18N BLAST | addgene full sequence | sequence record 324894 | Addgene NGS Result
GGGTCTCTCTGGTTAGACCAGATCTGAGCCTGGGAGCTCTCTGGCTAACTAGGGAACCCACTGCTTAAGC
CTCAATAAAGCTTGCCTTGAGTGCTTCAAGTAGTGTGTGCCCGTCTGTTGTGTGACTCTGGTAACTAGAG
ATCCCTCAGACCCTTTTAGTCAGTGTGGAAAATCTCTAGCAGTGGCGCCCGAACAGGGACTTGAAAGCGA
AAGGGAAACCAGAGGAGCTCTCTCGACGCAGGACTCGGCTTGCTGAAGCGCGCACGGCAAGAGGCGAGGG
GCGGCGACTGGTGAGTACGCCAAAAATTTTGACTAGCGGAGGCTAGAAGGAGAGAGATGGGTGCGAGAGC
GTCAGTATTAAGCGGGGGAGAATTAGATCGCGATGGGAAAAAATTCGGTTAAGGCCAGGGGGAAAGAAAA
AATATAAATTAAAACATATAGTATGGGCAAGCAGGGAGCTAGAACGATTCGCAGTTAATCCTGGCCTGTT
AGAAACATCAGAAGGCTGTAGACAAATACTGGGACAGCTACAACCATCCCTTCAGACAGGATCAGAAGAA
CTTAGATCATTATATAATACAGTAGCAACCCTCTATTGTGTGCATCAAAGGATAGAGATAAAAGACACCA
AGGAAGCTTTAGACAAGATAGAGGAAGAGCAAAACAAAAGTAAGACCACCGCACAGCAAGCGGCCGCTGA
TCTTCAGACCTGGAGGAGGAGATATGAGGGACAATTGGAGAAGTGAATTATATAAATATAAAGTAGTAAA
AATTGAACCATTAGGAGTAGCACCCACCAAGGCAAAGAGAAGAGTGGTGCAGAGAGAAAAAAGAGCAGTG
GGAATAGGAGCTTTGTTCCTTGGGTTCTTGGGAGCAGCAGGAAGCACTATGGGCGCAGCGTCAATGACGC
TGACGGTACAGGCCAGACAATTATTGTCTGGTATAGTGCAGCAGCAGAACAATTTGCTGAGGGCTATTGA
GGCGCAACAGCATCTGTTGCAACTCACAGTCTGGGGCATCAAGCAGCTCCAGGCAAGAATCCTGGCTGTG
GAAAGATACCTAAAGGATCAACAGCTCCTGGGGATTTGGGGTTGCTCTGGAAAACTCATTTGCACCACTG
CTGTGCCTTGGAATGCTAGTTGGAGTAATAAATCTCTGGAACAGATTTGGAATCACACGACCTGGATGGA
GTGGGACAGAGAAATTAACAATTACACAAGCTTAATACACTCCTTAATTGAAGAATCGCAAAACCAGCAA
GAAAAGAATGAACAAGAATTATTGGAATTAGATAAATGGGCAAGTTTGTGGAATTGGTTTAACATAACAA
ATTGGCTGTGGTATATAAAATTATTCATAATGATAGTAGGAGGCTTGGTAGGTTTAAGAATAGTTTTTGC
TGTACTTTCTATAGTGAATAGAGTTAGGCAGGGATATTCACCATTATCGTTTCAGACCCACCTCCCAACC
CCGAGGGGACCCGACAGGCCCGAAGGAATAGAAGAAGAAGGTGGAGAGAGAGACAGAGACAGATCCATTC
GATTAGTGAACGGATCTCGACGGTATCGGTTAACTTTTAAAAGAAAAGGGGGGATTGGGGGGTACAGTGC
AGGGGAAAGAATAGTAGACATAATAGCAACAGACATACAAACTAAAGAATTACAAAAACAAATTACAAAA
TTCAAAATTTTATCGATAAGCTTGGGAGTTCCGCGTTACATAACTTACGGTAAATGGCCCGCCTGGCTGA
CCGCCCAACGACCCCCGCCCATTGACGTCAATAATGACGTATGTTCCCATAGTAACGCCAATAGGGACTT
TCCATTGACGTCAATGGGTGGAGTATTTACGGTAAACTGCCCACTTGGCAGTACATCAAGTGTATCATAT
GCCAAGTACGCCCCCTATTGACGTCAATGACGGTAAATGGCCCGCCTGGCATTATGCCCAGTACATGACC
TTATGGGACTTTCCTACTTGGCAGTACATCTACGTATTAGTCATCGCTATTACCATGGTGATGCGGTTTT
GGCAGTACATCAATGGGCGTGGATAGCGGTTTGACTCACGGGGATTTCCAAGTCTCCACCCCATTGACGT
CAATGGGAGTTTGTTTTGGCACCAAAATCAACGGGACTTTCCAAAATGTCGTAACAACTCCGCCCCATTG
ACGCAAATGGGCGGTAGGCGTGTACGGTGGGAGGTCTATATAAGCAGAGCTCGTTTAGTGAACCGTCAGA
TCGCCTGGAGACGCCATCCACGCTGTTTTGACCTCCATAGAAGACACCGACTCTAGAGGATCCACCGGTC
GCCACCATGGTGAGCAAGGGCGAGGAGCTGTTCACCGGGGTGGTGCCCATCCTGGTCGAGCTGGACGGCG
ACGTAAACGGCCACAAGTTCAGCGTGTCCGGCGAGGGCGAGGGCGATGCCACCTACGGCAAGCTGACCCT
GAAGTTCATCTGCACCACCGGCAAGCTGCCCGTGCCCTGGCCCACCCTCGTGACCACCCTGACCTACGGC
GTGCAGTGCTTCAGCCGCTACCCCGACCACATGAAGCAGCACGACTTCTTCAAGTCCGCCATGCCCGAAG
GCTACGTCCAGGAGCGCACCATCTTCTTCAAGGACGACGGCAACTACAAGACCCGCGCCGAGGTGAAGTT
CGAGGGCGACACCCTGGTGAACCGCATCGAGCTGAAGGGCATCGACTTCAAGGAGGACGGCAACATCCTG
GGGCACAAGCTGGAGTACAACTACAACAGCCACAACGTCTATATCATGGCCGACAAGCAGAAGAACGGCA
TCAAGGTGAACTTCAAGATCCGCCACAACATCGAGGACGGCAGCGTGCAGCTCGCCGACCACTACCAGCA
GAACACCCCCATCGGCGACGGCCCCGTGCTGCTGCCCGACAACCACTACCTGAGCACCCAGTCCGCCCTG
AGCAAAGACCCCAACGAGAAGCGCGATCACATGGTCCTGCTGGAGTTCGTGACCGCCGCCGGGATCACTC
TCGGCATGGACGAGCTGTACAAGACCGGATCAACAAGTTTGTACAAAAAAGCAGGCTGGGGCTCGCAGGC
CCTGCCCCCGGGGCCCATGCAGACCCTCATCTTTTTCAACATGGAGGCCACTGGCTTGCCCTTCTCCCAG
CCCAAGGTCACGGAGCTGTGCCTGCTGGCTGTCCACAGATGTGCCCTGGAGAGCCCCCCCACCTCTCAGG
GGCCACCTCCCACAGTTCCTCCACCACCGCGTGTGGTAGACAAGCTCTCCCTGTGTGTGGCTCCGGGGAA
GGCCTGCAGCCCTGCAGCCAGCGAGATCACAGGTCTGAGCACAGCTGTGCTGGCAGCGCATGGGCGTCAA
TGTTTTGATGACAACCTGGCCAACCTGCTCCTAGCCTTCCTGCGGCGCCAGCCACAGCCCTGGTGCCTGG
TGGCACACAATGGTGACCGCTACGACTTCCCCCTGCTCCAAGCAGAGCTGGCTATGCTGGGCCTCACCAG
TGCTCTGGATGGTGCCTTCTGTGTGGATAGCATCACTGCGCTGAAGGCCCTGGAGCGAGCAAGCAGCCCC
TCAGAACACGGCCCAAGGAAGAGCTACAGCCTAGGCAGCATCTACACTCGCCTGTATGGGCAGTCCCCTC
CAGACTCGCACACGGCTGAGGGTGATGTCCTGGCCCTGCTCAGCATCTGTCAGTGGAGACCACAGGCCCT
GCTGCGGTGGGTGGATGCTCACGCCAGGCCTTTCGGCACCATCAGGCCCATGTATGGGGTCACAGCCTCT
GCTAGGACCAAGCCAAGACCATCTGCTGTCACAACCACTGCACACCTGGCCACAACCAGGAACACTAGTC
CCAGCCTTGGAGAGAGCAGGGGTACCAAGGATCTTCCTCCAGTGAAGGACCCTGGAGCCCTATCCAGGGA
GGGGCTGCTGGCCCCACTGGGTCTGCTGGCCATCCTGACCTTGGCAGTAGCCACACTGTATGGACTATCC
CTGGCCACACCTGGGGAGTAGTTAGTAATCAATCAACCTCTGGATTACAAAATTTGTGAAAGATTGACTG
GTATTCTTAACTATGTTGCTCCTTTTACGCTATGTGGATACGCTGCTTTAATGCCTTTGTATCATGCTAT
TGCTTCCCGTATGGCTTTCATTTTCTCCTCCTTGTATAAATCCTGGTTGCTGTCTCTTTATGAGGAGTTG
TGGCCCGTTGTCAGGCAACGTGGCGTGGTGTGCACTGTGTTTGCTGACGCAACCCCCACTGGTTGGGGCA
TTGCCACCACCTGTCAGCTCCTTTCCGGGACTTTCGCTTTCCCCCTCCCTATTGCCACGGCGGAACTCAT
CGCCGCCTGCCTTGCCCGCTGCTGGACAGGGGCTCGGCTGTTGGGCACTGACAATTCCGTGGTGTTGTCG
GGGAAGCTGACGTCCTTTCCATGGCTGCTCGCCTGTGTTGCCACCTGGATTCTGCGCGGGACGTCCTTCT
GCTACGTCCCTTCGGCCCTCAATCCAGCGGACCTTCCTTCCCGCGGCCTGCTGCCGGCTCTGCGGCCTCT
TCCGCGTCTTCGCCTTCGCCCTCAGACGAGTCGGATCTCCCTTTGGGCCGCCTCCCCGCCTGGAATTCTG
CAGATATCCGGTTAGTAATGAGTTTGGAATTAATTCTGTGGAATGTGTGTCAGTTAGGGTGTGGAAAGTC
CCCAGGCTCCCCAGCAGGCAGAAGTATGCAAAGCATGCATCTCAATTAGTCAGCAACCAGGTGTGGAAAG
TCCCCAGGCTCCCCAGCAGGCAGAAGTATGCAAAGCATGCATCTCAATTAGTCAGCAACCATAGTCCCGC
CCCTAACTCCGCCCATCCCGCCCCTAACTCCGCCCAGTTCCGCCCATTCTCCGCCCCATGGCTGACTAAT
TTTTTTTATTTATGCAGAGGCCGAGGCCGCCTCTGCCTCTGAGCTATTCCAGAAGTAGTGAGGAGGCTTT
TTTGGAGGCCTAGGCTTTTGCAAAAAGCTCCCGGGAGCTTGTATATCCATTTTCGGATCTGATCAGCACG
TGTTGACAATTAATCATCGGCATAGTATATCGGCATAGTATAATACGACAAGGTGAGGAACTAAACCATG
GCCAAGCCTTTGTCTCAAGAAGAATCCACCCTCATTGAAAGAGCAACGGCTACAATCAACAGCATCCCCA
TCTCTGAAGACTACAGCGTCGCCAGCGCAGCTCTCTCTAGCGACGGCCGCATCTTCACTGGTGTCAATGT
ATATCATTTTACTGGGGGACCTTGTGCAGAACTCGTGGTGCTGGGCACTGCTGCTGCTGCGGCAGCTGGC
AACCTGACTTGTATCGTCGCGATCGGAAATGAGAACAGGGGCATCTTGAGCCCCTGCGGACGGTGCCGAC
AGGTGCTTCTCGATCTGCATCCTGGGATCAAAGCCATAGTGAAGGACAGTGATGGACAGCCGACGGCAGT
TGGGATTCGTGAATTGCTGCCCTCTGGTTATGTGTGGGAGGGCTAAGCACAATTCGAGCTCGGTACCTTT
AAGACCAATGACTTACAAGGCAGCTGTAGATCTTAGCCACTTTTTAAAAGAAAAGGGGGGACTGGAAGGG
CTAGCTCACTCCCAACGAAGACAAGATCTGCTTTTTGCTTGTACTGGGTCTCTCTGGTTAGACCAGATCT
GAGCCTGGGAGCTCTCTGGCTAACTAGGGAACCCACTGCTTAAGCCTCAATAAAGCTTGCCTTGAGTGCT
TCAAGTAGTGTGTGCCCGTCTGTTGTGTGACTCTGGTAACTAGAGATCCCTCAGACCCTTTTAGTCAGTG
TGGAAAATCTCTAGCAGTAGTAGTTCATGTCATCTTATTATTCAGTATTTATAACTTGCAAAGAAATGAA
TATCAGAGAGTGAGAGGAACTTGTTTATTGCAGCTTATAATGGTTACAAATAAAGCAATAGCATCACAAA
TTTCACAAATAAAGCATTTTTTTCACTGCATTCTAGTTGTGGTTTGTCCAAACTCATCAATGTATCTTAT
CATGTCTGGCTCTAGCTATCCCGCCCCTAACTCCGCCCATCCCGCCCCTAACTCCGCCCAGTTCCGCCCA
TTCTCCGCCCCATGGCTGACTAATTTTTTTTATTTATGCAGAGGCCGAGGCCGCCTCGGCCTCTGAGCTA
TTCCAGAAGTAGTGAGGAGGCTTTTTTGGAGGCCTAGGGACGTACCCAATTCGCCCTATAGTGAGTCGTA
TTACGCGCGCTCACTGGCCGTCGTTTTACAACGTCGTGACTGGGAAAACCCTGGCGTTACCCAACTTAAT
CGCCTTGCAGCACATCCCCCTTTCGCCAGCTGGCGTAATAGCGAAGAGGCCCGCACCGATCGCCCTTCCC
AACAGTTGCGCAGCCTGAATGGCGAATGGG
[124 nt withheld, positions 6401-6524]
C
[91 nt withheld, positions 6526-6616]
A
[49 nt withheld, positions 6618-6666]
CCTTTGACGTTGGAGTCCACGTTCTTT
[37 nt withheld, positions 6694-6730]
ACCCTATCTCGGTCTATTCTTTTGATTTATAAGGGATTTTGCCGATTTCGGCCTATTGGTTAAAAAATGA
GCTGATTTAACAAAAATTTAACGCGAATTTTAACAAAATATTAACGCTTACAATTTAGGTGGCACTTTTC
GGGGAAATGTGCGCGGAACCCCTATTTGTTTATTTTTCTAAATACATTCAAATATGTATCCGCTCATGAG
ACAATAACCCTGATAAATGCTTCAATAATATTGAAAAAGGAAGAGTATGAGTATTCAACATTTCCGTGTC
GCCCTTATTCCCTTTTTTGCGGCATTTTGCCTTCCTGTTTTTGCTCACCCAGAAACGCTGGTGAAAGTAA
AAGATGCTGAAGATCAGTTGGGTGCACGAGTGGGTTACATCGAACTGGATCTCAACAGCGGTAAGATCCT
TGAGAGTTTTCGCCCCGAAGAACGTTTTCCAATGATGAGCACTTTTAAAGTTCTGCTATGTGGCGCGGTA
TTATCCCGTATTGACGCCGGGCAAGAGCAACTCGGTCGCCGCATACACTATTCTCAGAATGACTTGGTTG
AGTACTCACCAGTCACAGAAAAGCATCTTACGGATGGCATGACAGTAAGAGAATTATGCAGTGCTGCCAT
AACCATGAGTGATAACACTGCGGCCAACTTACTTCTGACAACGATCGGAGGACCGAAGGAGCTAACCGCT
TTTTTGCACAACATGGGGGATCATGTAACTCGCCTTGATCGTTGGGAACCGGAGCTGAATGAAGCCATAC
CAAACGACGAGCGTGACACCACGATGCCTGTAGCAATGGCAACAACGTTGCGCAAACTATTAACTGGCGA
ACTACTTACTCTAGCTTCCCGGCAACAATTAATAGACTGGATGGAGGCGGATAAAGTTGCAGGACCACTT
CTGCGCTCGGCCCTTCCGGCTGGCTGGTTTATTGCTGATAAATCTGGAGCCGGTGAGCGTGGGTCTCGCG
GTATCATTGCAGCACTGGGGCCAGATGGTAAGCCCTCCCGTATCGTAGTTATCTACACGACGGGGAGTCA
GGCAACTATGGATGAACGAAATAGACAGATCGCTGAGATAGGTGCCTCACTGATTAAGCATTGGTAACTG
TCAGACCAAGTTTACTCATATATACTTTAGATTGATTTAAAACTTCATTTTTAATTTAAAAGGATCTAGG
TGAAGATCCTTTTTGATAATCTCATGACCAAAATCCCTTAACGTGAGTTTTCGTTCCACTGAGCGTCAGA
CCCCGTAGAAAAGATCAAAGGATCTTCTTGAGATCCTTTTTTTCTGCGCGTAATCTGCTGCTTGCAAACA
AAAAAACCACCGCTACCAGCGGTGGTTTGTTTGCCGGATCAAGAGCTACCAACTCTTTTTCCGAAGGTAA
CTGGCTTCAGCAGAGCGCAGATACCAAATACTGTTCTTCTAGTGTAGCCGTAGTTAGGCCACCACTTCAA
GAACTCTGTAGCACCGCCTACATACCTCGCTCTGCTAATCCTGTTACCAGTGGCTGCTGCCAGTGGCGAT
AAGTCGTGTCTTACCGGGTTGGACTCAAGACGATAGTTACCGGATAAGGCGCAGCGGTCGGGCTGAACGG
GGGGTTCGTGCACACAGCCCAGCTTGGAGCGAACGACCTACACCGAACTGAGATACCTACAGCGTGAGCT
ATGAGAAAGCGCCACGCTTCCCGAAGGGAGAAAGGCGGACAGGTATCCGGTAAGCGGCAGGGTCGGAACA
GGAGAGCGCACGAGGGAGCTTCCAGGGGGAAACGCCTGGTATCTTTATAGTCCTGTCGGGTTTCGCCACC
TCTGACTTGAGCGTCGATTTTTGTGATGCTCGTCAGGGGGGCGGAGCCTATGGAAAAACGCCAGCAACGC
GGCCTTTTTACGGTTCCTGGCCTTTTGCTGGCCTTTTGCTCACATGTTCTTTCCTGCGTTATCCCCTGAT
TCTGTGGATAACCGTATTACCGCCTTTGAGTGAGCTGATACCGCTCGCCGCAGCCGAACGACCGAGCGCA
GCGAGTCAGTGAGCGAGGAAGCGGAAGAGCGCCCAATACGCAAACCGCCTCTCCCCGCGCGTTGGCCGAT
TCATTAATGCAGCTGGCACGACAGGTTTCCCGACTGGAAAGCGGGCAGTGAGCGCAACGCAATTAATGTG
AGTTAGCTCACTCATTAGGCACCCCAGGCTTTACACTTTATGCTTCCGGCTCGTATGTTGTGTGGAATTG
TGAGCGGATAACAATTTCACACAGGAAACAGCTATGACCATGATTACGCCAAGCGCGCAATTAACCCTCA
CTAAAGGGAACAAAAGCTGGAGCTGCAAGCTTAATGTAGTCTTATGCAATACTCTTGTAGTCTTGCAACA
TGGTAACGATGAGTTAGCAACATGCCTTACAAGGAGAGAAAAAGCACCGTGCATGCCGATTGGTGGAAGT
AAGGTGGTACGATCGTGCCTTATTAGGAAGGCAACAGACGGGTCTGACATGGATTGGACGAACCACTGAA
TTGCCGCATTGCAGAGATATTGTATTTAAGTGCCTAGCTCGATACATAAAC
